Addgene plasmid #37548: tandem PA-GFP-KanR
Depositing lab: Wei-Lih Lee. Depositing organization: University of Massachusetts, Amherst. Publication: Photoactivatable GFP tagging cassettes for protein-tracking studies in the budding yeast Saccharomyces cerevisiae. Vorvis C, Markus SM, Lee WL. Yeast. 2008 Sep;25(9):651-9. 10.1002/yea.1611 PubMed 18727145.
Backbone
  Vector backbone: pDH3
  Backbone size w/o insert (bp): 4882
  Total vector size (bp): 5366
  Vector type: Yeast tagging
  Selectable markers: kanamycin
Growth in bacteria
  Bacterial resistance: Ampicillin, 100 μg/mL
  Growth temperature: 37°C
  Growth strain: DH5alpha
  Copy number: Unknown
Gene/Insert
  Gene/Insert name: tandem PA-GFP
  Species: S. cerevisiae (budding yeast)
  Cloning method: Restriction Enzyme; 5′ cloning site SalI (not destroyed); 3′ cloning site BglII (not destroyed)
  Sequencing primers: 5′ N/A; 3′ N/A
Terms and licenses: Academic/Nonprofit Terms; Industry Terms: Not Available to Industry
How to cite: tandem PA-GFP-KanR was a gift from Wei-Lih Lee (Addgene plasmid # 37548 ; http://n2t.net/addgene:37548 ; RRID:Addgene_37548)
