[The description below was written by a language model from this plasmid's Addgene catalogue record and pLannotate feature annotations shown in this document.]
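Description:
tandem PA-GFP-KanR is a 5,366 bp yeast tagging plasmid built on the pDH3 backbone, intended as a template source for a fluorescent-protein tagging cassette in the budding yeast Saccharomyces cerevisiae rather than as a vector that replicates in yeast; the feature table shows no yeast origin or centromere. It is propagated in E. coli through a high-copy ColE1/pUC-type origin and selected with ampicillin via the β-lactamase gene and its native promoter. Short fragments of lacI, rop and the pBR322 bom region are backbone remnants with no evident function, and SP6 and T7 phage promoters flank the cassette region.

The payload consists of two consecutive copies of the photoactivatable GFP (PA-GFP) coding sequence in the same orientation, separated by a short linker-sized gap, cloned between SalI and BglII sites that remain intact. PA-GFP is an Aequorea victoria GFP variant that is only weakly fluorescent until irradiated with violet light, after which its green fluorescence increases sharply. Duplicating it should give a brighter signal per tagged molecule. No promoter is annotated upstream of the tandem PA-GFP, consistent with a module meant to be fused in frame to a chromosomal gene and expressed from that gene's own promoter. Immediately downstream lies the kanMX marker, which allows yeast integrants to be selected by resistance to G418 (the record lists it as kanamycin). Such cassettes are typically amplified by PCR with gene-specific homology arms and integrated by homologous recombination. According to the record, this one serves protein-tracking studies, in which a subpopulation of a tagged protein is photoactivated and its movement or turnover is followed in living cells.
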