Features (pLannotate 1.2.2; 11 found; start..end, strand, type, name):
     43..759     +  CDS            PA-GFP: PA-GFP is a photoactivatable green fluorescent protein published in 2002, derived from Aequorea victoria.
    778..1494    +  CDS            PA-GFP: PA-GFP is a photoactivatable green fluorescent protein published in 2002, derived from Aequorea victoria.
   1543..2899    +  gene           kanMX: yeast selectable marker conferring kanamycin resistance (Wach et al., 1994)
   3004..3022    -  promoter       T7 promoter: promoter for bacteriophage T7 RNA polymerase
   3044..3097    -  CDS            lacI (fragment): lac repressor; lacI; The lac repressor binds to the lac operator to inhibit transcription in E. coli. This inhibition can be relieved by adding lactose or isopropyl-β-D-thiogalactopyranoside (IPTG).
   3280..3868    -  rep_origin     ori: high-copy-number ColE1/pMB1/pBR322/pUC origin of replication
   4039..4899    -  CDS            AmpR: β-lactamase; bla; confers resistance to ampicillin, carbenicillin, and related antibiotics
   4900..5004    -  promoter       AmpR promoter: bla
   5099..5134    +  CDS            rop (fragment): Rop protein, which maintains plasmids at low copy number; rop
   5236..5287    +  misc_feature   bom (fragment): basis of mobility region from pBR322
   5350..2       +  promoter       SP6 promoter (across the origin): promoter for bacteriophage SP6 RNA polymerase
>Addgene plasmid #37548 | tandem PA-GFP-KanR | depositor full sequence | sequence record 47363 | tandem PA-GFP-KanR sequence 5366 bps
GAACGCGGCCGCCAGCTGAAGCTTCGTACGCTGCAGGTCGACATGGTGAGCAAGGGCGAGGAGCTGTTCA
CCGGGGTGGTGCCCATCCTGGTCGAGCTGGACGGCGACGTAAACGGCCACAAGTTCAGCGTGTCCGGCGA
GGGCGAGGGCGATGCCACCTACGGCAAGCTGACCCTGAAGTTCATCTGCACCACCGGCAAGCTGCCCGTG
CCCTGGCCCACCCTCGTGACCACCTTCAGCTACGGCGTGCAGTGCTTCAGCCGCTACCCCGACCACATGA
AGCAGCACGACTTCTTCAAGTCCGCCATGCCCGAAGGCTACGTCCAGGAGCGCACCATCTTCTTCAAGGA
CGACGGCAACTACAAGACCCGCGCCGAGGTGAAGTTCGAGGGCGACACCCTGGTGAACCGCATCGAGCTG
AAGGGCATCGACTTCAAGGAGGACGGCAACATCCTGGGGCACAAGCTGGAGTACAACTACAACAGCCACA
ACGTCTATATCATGGCCGACAAGCAGAAGAACGGCATCAAGGCCAACTTCAAGATCCGCCACAACATCGA
GGACGGCAGCGTGCAGCTCGCCGACCACTACCAGCAGAACACCCCCATCGGCGACGGCCCCGTGCTGCTG
CCCGACAACCACTACCTGAGCCACCAGTCCGCCCTGAGCAAAGACCCCAACGAGAAGCGCGATCACATGG
TCCTGCTGGAGTTCGTGACCGCCGCCGGGATCACTCTCGGCATGGACGAGCTGTACAAGGGTGCTGTCGA
CGGATCCATGGTGAGCAAGGGCGAGGAGCTGTTCACCGGGGTGGTGCCCATCCTGGTCGAGCTGGACGGC
GACGTAAACGGCCACAAGTTCAGCGTGTCCGGCGAGGGCGAGGGCGATGCCACCTACGGCAAGCTGACCC
TGAAGTTCATCTGCACCACCGGCAAGCTGCCCGTGCCCTGGCCCACCCTCGTGACCACCTTCAGCTACGG
CGTGCAGTGCTTCAGCCGCTACCCCGACCACATGAAGCAGCACGACTTCTTCAAGTCCGCCATGCCCGAA
GGCTACGTCCAGGAGCGCACCATCTTCTTCAAGGACGACGGCAACTACAAGACCCGCGCCGAGGTGAAGT
TCGAGGGCGACACCCTGGTGAACCGCATCGAGCTGAAGGGCATCGACTTCAAGGAGGACGGCAACATCCT
GGGGCACAAGCTGGAGTACAACTACAACAGCCACAACGTCTATATCATGGCCGACAAGCAGAAGAACGGC
ATCAAGGCCAACTTCAAGATCCGCCACAACATCGAGGACGGCAGCGTGCAGCTCGCCGACCACTACCAGC
AGAACACCCCCATCGGCGACGGCCCCGTGCTGCTGCCCGACAACCACTACCTGAGCCACCAGTCCGCCCT
GAGCAAAGACCCCAACGAGAAGCGCGATCACATGGTCCTGCTGGAGTTCGTGACCGCCGCCGGGATCACT
CTCGGCATGGACGAGCTGTACAAGTAGAGATCTGTTTAGCTTGCCTCGTCCCCGCCGGGTCACCCGGCCA
GCGACATGGAGGCCCAGAATACCCTCCTTGACAGTCTTGACGTGCGCAGCTCAGGGGCATGATGTGACTG
TCGCCCGTACATTTAGCCCATACATCCCCATGTATAATCATTTGCATCCATACATTTTGATGGCCGCACG
GCGCGAAGCAAAAATTACGGCTCCTCGCTGCAGACCTGCGAGCAGGGAAACGCTCCCCTCACAGACGCGT
TGAATTGTCCCCACGCCGCGCCCCTGTAGAGAAATATAAAAGGTTAGGATTTGCCACTGAGGTTCTTCTT
TCATATACTTCCTTTTAAAATCTTGCTAGGATACAGTTCTCACATCACATCCGAACATAAACAACCATGG
GTAAGGAAAAGACTCACGTTTCGAGGCCGCGATTAAATTCCAACATGGATGCTGATTTATATGGGTATAA
ATGGGCTCGCGATAATGTCGGGCAATCAGGTGCGACAATCTATCGATTGTATGGGAAGCCCGATGCGCCA
GAGTTGTTTCTGAAACATGGCAAAGGTAGCGTTGCCAATGATGTTACAGATGAGATGGTCAGACTAAACT
GGCTGACGGAATTTATGCCTCTTCCGACCATCAAGCATTTTATCCGTACTCCTGATGATGCATGGTTACT
CACCACTGCGATCCCCGGCAAAACAGCATTCCAGGTATTAGAAGAATATCCTGATTCAGGTGAAAATATT
GTTGATGCGCTGGCAGTGTTCCTGCGCCGGTTGCATTCGATTCCTGTTTGTAATTGTCCTTTTAACAGCG
ATCGCGTATTTCGTCTCGCTCAGGCGCAATCACGAATGAATAACGGTTTGGTTGATGCGAGTGATTTTGA
TGACGAGCGTAATGGCTGGCCTGTTGAACAAGTCTGGAAAGAAATGCATAAGCTTTTGCCATTCTCACCG
GATTCAGTCGTCACTCATGGTGATTTCTCACTTGATAACCTTATTTTTGACGAGGGGAAATTAATAGGTT
GTATTGATGTTGGACGAGTCGGAATCGCAGACCGATACCAGGATCTTGCCATCCTATGGAACTGCCTCGG
TGAGTTTTCTCCTTCATTACAGAAACGGCTTTTTCAAAAATATGGTATTGATAATCCTGATATGAATAAA
TTGCAGTTTCATTTGATGCTCGATGAGTTTTTCTAATCAGTACTGACAATAAAAAGATTCTTGTTTTCAA
GAACTTGTCATTTGTATAGTTTTTTTATATTGTAGTTGTTCTATTTTAATCAAATGTTAGCGTGATTTAT
ATTTTTTTTCGCCTCGACATCATCTGCCCAGATGCGAAGTTAAGTGCGCAGAAAGTAATATCATGCGTCA
ATCGTATGTGAATGCTGGTCGCTATACTGCTGTCGATTCGATACTAACGCCGCCATCCAGTTTAAACGAG
CTCGAATTCATCGATGATATCAGATCCACTAGTGGCCTATGCGGCCGCGGATCTGCCGGTCTCCCTATAG
TGAGTCGTATTAATTTCGATAAGCCAGGTTAACCTGCATTAATGAATCGGCCAACGCGCGGGGAGAGGCG
GTTTGCGTATTGGGCGCTCTTCCGCTTCCTCGCTCACTGACTCGCTGCGCTCGGTCGTTCGGCTGCGGCG
AGCGGTATCAGCTCACTCAAAGGCGGTAATACGGTTATCCACAGAATCAGGGGATAACGCAGGAAAGAAC
ATGTGAGCAAAAGGCCAGCAAAAGGCCAGGAACCGTAAAAAGGCCGCGTTGCTGGCGTTTTTCCATAGGC
TCCGCCCCCCTGACGAGCATCACAAAAATCGACGCTCAAGTCAGAGGTGGCGAAACCCGACAGGACTATA
AAGATACCAGGCGTTTCCCCCTGGAAGCTCCCTCGTGCGCTCTCCTGTTCCGACCCTGCCGCTTACCGGA
TACCTGTCCGCCTTTCTCCCTTCGGGAAGCGTGGCGCTTTCTCAATGCTCACGCTGTAGGTATCTCAGTT
CGGTGTAGGTCGTTCGCTCCAAGCTGGGCTGTGTGCACGAACCCCCCGTTCAGCCCGACCGCTGCGCCTT
ATCCGGTAACTATCGTCTTGAGTCCAACCCGGTAAGACACGACTTATCGCCACTGGCAGCAGCCACTGGT
AACAGGATTAGCAGAGCGAGGTATGTAGGCGGTGCTACAGAGTTCTTGAAGTGGTGGCCTAACTACGGCT
ACACTAGAAGGACAGTATTTGGTATCTGCGCTCTGCTGAAGCCAGTTACCTTCGGAAAAAGAGTTGGTAG
CTCTTGATCCGGCAAACAAACCACCGCTGGTAGCGGTGGTTTTTTTGTTTGCAAGCAGCAGATTACGCGC
AGAAAAAAAGGATCTCAAGAAGATCCTTTGATCTTTTCTACGGGGTCTGACGCTCAGTGGAACGAAAACT
CACGTTAAGGGATTTTGGTCATGAGATTATCAAAAAGGATCTTCACCTAGATCCTTTTAAATTAAAAATG
AAGTTTTAAATCAATCTAAAGTATATATGAGTAAACTTGGTCTGACAGTTACCAATGCTTAATCAGTGAG
GCACCTATCTCAGCGATCTGTCTATTTCGTTCATCCATAGTTGCCTGACTCCCCGTCGTGTAGATAACTA
CGATACGGGAGGGCTTACCATCTGGCCCCAGTGCTGCAATGATACCGCGAGACCCACGCTCACCGGCTCC
AGATTTATCAGCAATAAACCAGCCAGCCGGAAGGGCCGAGCGCAGAAGTGGTCCTGCAACTTTATCCGCC
TCCATCCAGTCTATTAATTGTTGCCGGGAAGCTAGAGTAAGTAGTTCGCCAGTTAATAGTTTGCGCAACG
TTGTTGCCATTGCTACAGGCATCGTGGTGTCACGCTCGTCGTTTGGTATGGCTTCATTCAGCTCCGGTTC
CCAACGATCAAGGCGAGTTACATGATCCCCCATGTTGTGCAAAAAAGCGGTTAGCTCCTTCGGTCCTCCG
ATCGTTGTCAGAAGTAAGTTGGCCGCAGTGTTATCACTCATGGTTATGGCAGCACTGCATAATTCTCTTA
CTGTCATGCCATCCGTAAGATGCTTTTCTGTGACTGGTGAGTACTCAACCAAGTCATTCTGAGAATAGTG
TATGCGGCGACCGAGTTGCTCTTGCCCGGCGTCAATACGGGATAATACCGCGCCACATAGCAGAACTTTA
AAAGTGCTCATCATTGGAAAACGTTCTTCGGGGCGAAAACTCTCAAGGATCTTACCGCTGTTGAGATCCA
GTTCGATGTAACCCACTCGTGCACCCAACTGATCTTCAGCATCTTTTACTTTCACCAGCGTTTCTGGGTG
AGCAAAAACAGGAAGGCAAAATGCCGCAAAAAAGGGAATAAGGGCGACACGGAAATGTTGAATACTCATA
CTCTTCCTTTTTCAATATTATTGAAGCATTTATCAGGGTTATTGTCTCATGAGCGGATACATATTTGAAT
GTATTTAGAAAAATAAACAAATAGGGGTTCCGCGCACATTTCCCCGAAAAGTGCCACCTGACGTCTAAGA
AACCATTATTATCATGACATTAACCTATAAAAATAGGCGTATCACGAGGCCCTTTCGTCTCGCGCGTTTC
GGTGATGACGGTGAAAACCTCTGACACATGCAGCTCCCGGAGACGGTCACAGCTTGTCTGTAAGCGGATG
CCGGGAGCAGACAAGCCCGTCAGGGCGCGTCAGCGGGTGTTGGCGGGTGTCGGGGCTGGCTTAACTATGC
GGCATCAGAGCAGATTGTACTGAGAGTGCACCATATGGACATATTGTCGTTAGAACGCGGCTACAATTAA
TACATAACCTTATGTATCATACACATACGATTTAGGTGACACTATA
