>Addgene plasmid #37548 | tandem PA-GFP-KanR | addgene partial sequence | sequence record 49274 | SP6 5'-ATTTAGGTGACACTATAG-3'
GGTGAGCAAGGGCGAGGAGCTGTTCACCGGGGTGGTGCCCATCCTGGTCGAGCTGGACGGCGACGTAAAC
GGCCACAAGTTCAGCGTGTCCGGCGAGGGCGAGGGCGATGCCACCTACGGCAAGCTGACCCTGAAGTTCA
TCTGCACCACCGGCAAGCTGCCCGTGCCCTGGCCCACCCTCGTGACCACCTTCAGCTACGGCGTGCAGTG
CTTCAGCCGCTACCCCGACCACATGAAGCAGCACGACTTCTTCAAGTCCGCCATGCCCGAAGGCTACGTC
CAGGAGCGCACCATCTTCTTCAAGGACGACGGCAACTACAAGACCCGCGCCGAGGTGAAGTTCGAGGGCG
ACACCCTGGTGAACCGCATCGAGCTGAAGGGCATCGACTTCAAGGAGGACGGCAACATCCTGGGGCACAA
GCTGGAGTACAACTACAACAGCCACAACGTCTATATCATGGCCGACAAGCAGAAGAACGGCATCAAGGCC
AACTTCAAGATCCGCCACAACATCGAGGACGGCAGCGTGCAGCTCGCCGACCACTACCAGCAGAACACCC
CCATCGGCGACGGCCCCGTGCTGCTGCCCGACAACCACTACCTGAGCCACCAGTCCGCCCTGAGCAAAGA
CCCCAACGAGAAGCGCGATCACATGGTCCTGCTGGAGTTCGTGACCGCCGCCGGGATCACTCTCGGCATG
GACGAGCTGTACAAGGGTGCTGTCGACGGATCCATGGTGAGCAAGGGCGAGGAGCTGTTCACCGGGGTGG
TGCCCATCCTGGTCGAGCTGGACGGCGACGTAAACGGCCACAAGTTCAGCGTGTCCGGCGAGGGCGAGGG
CGATGCCACCTACGGCAAGCTGACCCTGAAGTTCATCTGCACCACCGGCAAGCTGCCCGTGCCCTGGCCC
AACCCTCGTGACCACCTT
