>Addgene plasmid #37548 | tandem PA-GFP-KanR | addgene partial sequence | sequence record 49275 | Kan-R 5'-ATCGCGAGCCCATTTATACC-3'
CTCTGTGGATTAATCGCGGCCTCGAAACGTGAGTCTTTTCCTTACCCATGGTTGTTTATGTTCGGATGTG
ATGTGAGAACTGTATCCTAGCAAGATTTTAAAAGGAAGTATATGAAAGAAGAACCTCAGTGGCAAATCCT
AACCTTTTATATTTCTCTACAGGGGCGCGGCGTGGGGACAATTCAACGCGTCTGTGAGGGGAGCGTTTCC
CTGCTCGCAGGTCTGCAGCGAGGAGCCGTAATTTTTGCTTCGCGCCGTGCGGCCATCAAAATGTATGGAT
GCAAATGATTATACATGGGGATGTATGGGCTAAATGTACGGGCGACAGTCACATCATGCCCCTGAGCTGC
GCACGTCAAGACTGTCAAGGAGGGTATTCTGGGCCTCCATGTCGCTGGCCGGGTGACCCGGCGGGGACGA
GGCAAGCTAAACAGATCTCTACTTGTACAGCTCGTCCATGCCGAGAGTGATCCCGGCGGCGGTCACGAAC
TCCAGCAGGACCATGTGATCGCGCTTCTCGTTGGGGTCTTTGCTCAGGGCGGACTGGTGGCTCAGGTAGT
GGTTGTCGGGCAGCAGCACGGGGCCGTCGCCGATGGGGGTGTTCTGCTGGTAGTGGTCGGCGAGCTGCAC
GCTGCCGTCCTCGATGTTGTGGCGGATCTTGAAGTTGGCCTTGATGCCGTTCTTCTGCTTGTCGGCCATG
ATATAGACGTTGTGGCTGTTGTAGTTGTACTCCAGCTTGTGCCCCAGGATGTTGCCGTCCTCCTTGAAGT
CGATGCCCTTCAGCTCGATGCGGTTCACCAGGGTGTCGCCCTCGAACTTCACCTCGGCGCGGGTCTTGTA
GTTGCCGTCGTCCTTGAAGAAGATGGTGCGCTCCT
